Addgene plasmid #82837: pDONR223_BRAF_p.L485S
Purpose: Gateway Donor vector containing BRAF, part of the Target Accelerator Plasmid Collection.
Depositing lab: Jesse Boehm & Matthew Meyerson & David Root. Depositing organization: Broad Institute. Publication: High-throughput Phenotyping of Lung Cancer Somatic Mutations. Berger AH, Brooks AN, Wu X, Shrestha Y, Chouinard C, Piccioni F, Bagul M, Kamburov A, Imielinski M, Hogstrom L, Zhu C, Yang X, Pantel S, Sakai R, Watson J, Kaplan N, Campbell JD, Singh S, Root DE, Narayan R, Natoli T, Lahr DL, Tirosh I, Tamayo P, Getz G, Wong B, Doench J, Subramanian A, Golub TR, Meyerson M, Boehm JS. Cancer Cell. 2016 Aug 8;30(2):214-28. doi: 10.1016/j.ccell.2016.06.022. Epub 2016 Jul 28. PubMed 27478040.
Backbone
  Vector backbone: pDONR223
  Backbone manufacturer: Invitrogen
  Vector type: Gateway Entry vector
Growth in bacteria
  Bacterial resistance: Spectinomycin, 50 μg/mL
  Growth temperature: 37°C
  Growth strain: DH5alpha
  Copy number: High Copy
Gene/Insert
  Gene/Insert name: BRAF (alt name: NM_004333)
  Species: H. sapiens (human)
  Mutation: L485S
  Entrez Gene: BRAF (a.k.a. B-RAF1, B-raf, BRAF-1, BRAF1, NS7, RAFB1)
  Promoter: None
  Cloning method: Gateway Cloning
  Sequencing primers: 5′ M13pUC-fwd; 3′ M13-Rev
Terms and licenses: Academic/Nonprofit Terms; Industry Terms: Not Available to Industry
Depositor comments: CLOSED (stop codon immediately follows insert)
How to cite: pDONR223_BRAF_p.L485S was a gift from Jesse Boehm & Matthew Meyerson & David Root (Addgene plasmid # 82837 ; http://n2t.net/addgene:82837 ; RRID:Addgene_82837)
