[The description below was written by a language model from this plasmid's Addgene catalogue record and pLannotate feature annotations shown in this document.]
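Description:
pDONR223_BRAF_p.L485S is a Gateway entry clone built on the Invitrogen pDONR223 backbone, carrying the human BRAF open reading frame (reference transcript NM_004333) with the L485S amino-acid substitution. It is a bacterial shuttle and storage plasmid rather than an expression vector. It replicates at high copy in E. coli from a ColE1/pUC-type origin and is selected with spectinomycin through the aadA (SmR) aminoglycoside adenylyltransferase gene, which appears to be driven by a class 1 integron Pc promoter fragment annotated upstream. The annotation also picks up short remnants of gentamicin resistance, lacZα and lacI sequences, and the rrnB T1 and T2 terminators that insulate the cloning region from read-through transcription.

The BRAF coding sequence spans the numbering origin of the 5,094 nt sequenced record and is flanked on both sides by attL-type recombination sites. The annotation tool labels both as attL3; the record does not resolve their exact identities. These sites allow the ORF to be moved by an LR Clonase reaction into any compatible Gateway destination vector, which then supplies the promoter and any tags. The catalogue lists no promoter for the insert, and although a T7 promoter is annotated beside one att site, the ORF lies on the opposite strand. The clone is "closed", meaning a stop codon immediately follows the ORF, so it suits native or N-terminally tagged expression but not C-terminal fusions.

BRAF encodes a serine/threonine kinase that phosphorylates MAP2K1 to activate the MAP kinase pathway. This variant belongs to the Target Accelerator Plasmid Collection, generated for high-throughput functional phenotyping of somatic mutations found in lung cancer.
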