Features (pLannotate 1.2.2; 12 found; start..end, strand, type, name):
     58..153     -  protein_bind   attL3: mutant version of attL; recombination site for the Gateway® LR reaction LR Clonase™
    170..206     +  CDS            lacZα (fragment): LacZα fragment of β-galactosidase; lacZ fragment
    253..296     -  terminator     rrnB T1 terminator: Escherichia coli rrnB; transcription terminator T1 from the E. coli rrnB gene
    428..455     +  terminator     rrnB T2 terminator: transcription terminator T2 from the E. coli rrnB gene
    510..602     -  CDS            lacI (fragment): lac repressor; lacI; The lac repressor binds to the lac operator to inhibit transcription in E. coli. This inhibition can be relieved by adding lactose or isopropyl-β-D-thiogalactopyranoside (IPTG).
    785..1373    -  rep_origin     ori: high-copy-number ColE1/pMB1/pBR322/pUC origin of replication
   1466..2257    -  CDS            SmR: aminoglycoside adenylyltransferase (Murphy, 1985); aadA; confers resistance to spectinomycin and streptomycin
   2264..2320    -  CDS            GmR (fragment): gentamycin acetyltransferase; aacC1; confers resistance to gentamycin
   2496..2519    -  promoter       Pc promoter (fragment): intI1 (promoter lies within the coding sequence); class 1 integron promoter
   2709..2727    +  promoter       T7 promoter: promoter for bacteriophage T7 RNA polymerase
   2746..2841    +  protein_bind   attL3: mutant version of attL; recombination site for the Gateway® LR reaction LR Clonase™
   2849..52      -  CDS            BRAF (across the origin): BRAF_HUMAN - Also known as BRAF1, RAFB1. Experimental evidence at protein level: Swiss-Prot protein existence level 1. Protein kinase involved in the transduction of mitogenic signals from the cell membrane to the nucleus (Probable). Phosphorylates MAP2K1, and thereby activates the MAP kinase signal transduction pathway (PubMed:21441910, PubMed:29433126). May play a role in the postsynaptic responses of hippocampal neurons (PubMed:1508179). From Homo sapiens (Human).
>Addgene plasmid #82837 | pDONR223_BRAF_p.L485S | addgene full sequence | sequence record 161650 | Addgene NGS Result
GAGCCTGGCCCGGCTCCGCGCCGCCACCACCGCCACCGCTCAGCGCCGCCATGGTGCCAACTTTTTTGTA
CAAAGTTGGCATTATAAAAAAGCATTGCTCATCAATTTGTTGCAACGAACAGGTCACTATCAGTCAAAAT
AAAATCATTATTTGGGGCCCGAGCTTAAGACTGGCCGTCGTTTTACAACGTCGTGACTGGGAAAACATCC
ATGCTAGCGTTAACGCGAGAGTAGGGAACTGCCAGGCATCAAATAAAACGAAAGGCTCAGTCGGAAGACT
GGGCCTTTCGTTTTATCTGTTGTTTGTCGGTGAACGCTCTCCTGAGTAGGACAAATCCGCCGGGAGCGGA
TTTGAACGTTGTGAAGCAACGGCCCGGAGGGTGGCGGGCAGGACGCCCGCCATAAACTGCCAGGCATCAA
ACTAAGCAGAAGGCCATCCTGACGGATGGCCTTTTTGCGTTTCTACAAACTCTTCCTGGCTAGCGGTACG
CGTATTAATTGCGTTGCGCTCACTGCCCGCTTTCCAGTCGGGAAACCTGTCGTGCCAGCTGCATTAATGA
ATCGGCCAACGCGCGGGGAGAGGCGGTTTGCGTATTGGGCGCTCTTCCGCTTCCTCGCTCACTGACTCGC
TGCGCTCGGTCGTTCGGCTGCGGCGAGCGGTATCAGCTCACTCAAAGGCGGTAATACGGTTATCCACAGA
ATCAGGGGATAACGCAGGAAAGAACATGTGAGCAAAAGGCCAGCAAAAGGCCAGGAACCGTAAAAAGGCC
GCGTTGCTGGCGTTTTTCCATAGGCTCCGCCCCCCTGACGAGCATCACAAAAATCGACGCTCAAGTCAGA
GGTGGCGAAACCCGACAGGACTATAAAGATACCAGGCGTTTCCCCCTGGAAGCTCCCTCGTGCGCTCTCC
TGTTCCGACCCTGCCGCTTACCGGATACCTGTCCGCCTTTCTCCCTTCGGGAAGCGTGGCGCTTTCTCAT
AGCTCACGCTGTAGGTATCTCAGTTCGGTGTAGGTCGTTCGCTCCAAGCTGGGCTGTGTGCACGAACCCC
CCGTTCAGCCCGACCGCTGCGCCTTATCCGGTAACTATCGTCTTGAGTCCAACCCGGTAAGACACGACTT
ATCGCCACTGGCAGCAGCCACTGGTAACAGGATTAGCAGAGCGAGGTATGTAGGCGGTGCTACAGAGTTC
TTGAAGTGGTGGCCTAACTACGGCTACACTAGAAGAACAGTATTTGGTATCTGCGCTCTGCTGAAGCCAG
TTACCTTCGGAAAAAGAGTTGGTAGCTCTTGATCCGGCAAACAAACCACCGCTGGTAGCGGTGGTTTTTT
TGTTTGCAAGCAGCAGATTACGCGCAGAAAAAAAGGATCTCAAGAAGATCCTTTGATCTTTTCTACGGGG
TCTGACGCTCAGTGGAACGACGCGTAACTCACGTTAAGGGATTTTGGTCATGGGTGGCTCGAGGGTTATT
TGCCGACTACCTTGGTGATCTCGCCTTTCACGTAGTGGACAAATTCTTCCAACTGATCTGCGCGCGAGGC
CAAGCGATCTTCTTCTTGTCCAAGATAAGCCTGTCTAGCTTCAAGTATGACGGGCTGATACTGGGCCGGC
AGGCGCTCCATTGCCCAGTCGGCAGCGACATCCTTCGGCGCGATTTTGCCGGTTACTGCGCTGTACCAAA
TGCGGGACAACGTAAGCACTACATTTCGCTCATCGCCAGCCCAGTCGGGCGGCGAGTTCCATAGCGTTAA
GGTTTCATTTAGCGCCTCAAATAGATCCTGTTCAGGAACCGGATCAAAGAGTTCCTCCGCCGCTGGACCT
ACCAAGGCAACGCTATGTTCTCTTGCTTTTGTCAGCAAGATAGCCAGATCAATGTCGATCGTGGCTGGCT
CGAAGATACCTGCAAGAATGTCATTGCGCTGCCATTCTCCAAATTGCAGTTCGCGCTTAGCTGGATAACG
CCACGGAATGATGTCGTCGTGCACAACAATGGTGACTTCTACAGCGCGGAGAATCTCGCTCTCTCCAGGG
GAAGCCGAAGTTTCCAAAAGGTCGTTGATCAAAGCTCGCCGCGTTGTTTCATCAAGCCTTACGGTCACCG
TAACCAGCAAATCAATATCACTGTGTGGCTTCAGGCCGCCATCCACTGCGGAGCCGTACAAATGTACGGC
CAGCAACGTCGGTTCGAGATGGCGCTCGATGACGCCAACTACCTCTGATAGTTGAGTCGATACTTCGGCG
ATCACCGCTTCCCTCATAATGTTTAACTTTGTTTTAGGGCGACTGCCCTGCTGCGTAACATCGTTGCTGC
TCCATAACATCAAACATCGACCCACGGCGTAACGCGCTTGCTGCTTGGATGCCCGAGGCATAGACTGTAC
CCCAAAAAAACAGTCATAACAAGCCATGAAAACCGCCACTGCGCCGTTACCACCGCTGCGTTCGGTCAAG
GTTCTGGACCAGTTGCGTGAGCGCATACGCTACTTGCATTACAGCTTACGAACCGAACAGGCTTATGTCC
ACTGGGTTCGTGCCTTCATCCGTTTCCACGGTGTGCGTCACCCGGCAACCTTGGGTAGCAGCGAAGTCGA
GGCATTTCTGTCCTGGCTGGTCTAGAGGAGGCATGATGATATATTTTTATCTTGTGCAATGTAACATCAG
AGATTTTGAGACACGGGCCAGAGCTGCCAGGAAACAGCTATGACCATGTAATACGACTCACTATAGGGGA
TATCAGCTGGATGGCAAATAATGATTTTATTTTGACTGATAGTGACCTGTTCGTTGCAACAAATTGATAA
GCAATGCTTTCTTATAATGCCAACTTTGTACAAGAAAGTTGGCAATCAGTGGACAGGAAACGCACCATAT
CCCCCTGCCTGGATGGGTGTTTTTGGAGAAGCACAAGCATATAGACTAAAATCCTCTGTTTGGAAACCAG
CCCGATTCAAGGAGGGTTCTGATGCACTGCGGTGAATTTTTGGCAATGAGCGGGCCAGCAGCTCAATAGA
GGCGAGAATTTGGGGAAAGAGTGGTCTCTCATCTCTTTTCTTTTTGAGGCACTCTGCCATTAATCTCTTC
ATGGCTTTTGGACAGTTACTCCGTACCTTACTGAGATCTGGAGACAGGTATCCTCGTCCCACCATAAAAA
TTATCTGGTCCCTGTTGTTGATGTTTGAATAAGGTAACTGTCCAGTCATCAATTCATACAGAACAATTCC
AAATGCATATACATCTGACTGAAAGCTGTATGGATTTTTATCTTGCATTCTGATGACTTCTGGTGCCATC
CACAAAATGGATCCAGACAACTGTTCAAACTGATGGGACCCACTCCATCGAGATTTCACTGTAGCTAGAC
CAAAATCACCTATTTTTACTGTGAGGTCTTCATGAAGAAATATATTATTACTCTTGAGGTCTCTGTGGAT
GATTGACTTGGCGTGTAAGTAATCCATGCCCTGTGCAGTCTGTCGTGCAATATCTATAAGTTTGATCATC
TCAAATTTGGTCTCAATGATATGGAGATGGTGATACAAGCTGGAGCCCTCACACCACTGGGTAACAATAG
CCAGTTGTGGCTTTGTGGAATAGCCCATGAAGAGTAGGATATTCACATGTCGTGTTTTCCTGAGTACTCC
TACTTCATTTTTGAAGGCTTGTAACTGCTGAGGTGTAGGTGCTGTCACATTCGACATTTTCACTGCCACA
TCACCATGCCACTTTCCCTTGTAGACTGTTCCAAATGATCCAGATCCAATTCTTTGTCCCACTGTAATCT
GCCCATCAGGAATCTCCCAATCATCACTCGAGTCCCGTCTACCAAGTGTTTTCATTCGATTCCTGTCTTC
TGAGGATGAAGATGACTTCCTTTCTCGCTGAGGTCCTGGAGATTTCTGTAAGGCTTTCACGTTAGTTAGT
GAGCCAGGTAATGAGGCAGGGGGGGTAGCAGACAAACCTGTGGTTGATCCTCCATCACCACGAAATCCTT
GGTCTCTAATCAAGTCATCAATATTGACAGGTTCTATTGTGTTTATATGCACATTGGGAGCTGATGAGGA
TCGGTCTCGTTGCCCAAATTGATTTCGATGATCTTCATCTGCTGGTCGGAAGGGCTGTGGAATTGGAATG
GATTTTGAAGGAGACGGACTGGTGAGAATTTGGGGCCCAATAGAGTCCGAGGCGGGTGCGGAAGGGGATG
ATCCAGATGTTAGGGCAGTCTCTGCTAAGGACGCCTCTTCCTGTGGTATTGGGTGGTGTTCAAAGAACTT
GGAGACAAACAGCAAATCAAGTTGGTCATAATTAACACACATCAGTGGAACTTCTGTACTACAACGCTGG
TGAAATTTATAACCACATGTTTGACAGCGGAAACCCTGGAAAAGCAGCTTTCGACAAAAGTCACAAAATG
CTAAGGTGAAAAACGTTTTTCGTACAAAGTTGTGTGTTGTAAGTGGAACATTCTCCAACACTTCCACATG
CAATTCTTCTCCAGTAAGCCAGGAAATATCAGTGTCCCAACCAATTGGTTTCTTCTCTCCATCCTGAATT
CTGTAAACAGCACAGCACTCTGGGATTAGACCTCTCATCATCAGTGCTTTCTTTAGACTGTCTCGGACTG
TAACTCCACACCTTGCAGGTACCACTGTCCTCTGTTTGTTGGGCAGGAAGACTCTAACGATAGGTTTTTG
TGGTGACTTGGGGTTGCTCCGTGCCACATCTGTGGGATTTTGAAAAACTGAAAGAGATGAAGGTAGCACT
GAAAGGCTAGAAGAGGAAGAAGATGTAACGGTATCCATTGATGCAGAGCTAGAAACAGAAAAATCAGTTC
CGTTCCCCAGAGATTCCAATAACTGTTGTTCTCTTTGTTGGAGTGCATCTAGCTTGCTGGTGTATTCTTC
ATAGGCCTCCAGATATATTGATGGTGGATTATGCTCCCCACCAAATTTGTCCAATAGGGCCTCTATATGT
TCCTGTGTCAACTTAATCATTTGTTTGATATTCCACACCTCCTCCGGAATGGCAGGGTCCGCAGCCGAAG
AGGCCGCGGCGCCGGCGCCGGCGCCGGCCTCGGGCTCCATGTCCCCGTTGAACA
