>Addgene plasmid #82837 | pDONR223_BRAF_p.L485S | depositor partial sequence | sequence record 157563 | Insert sequence
ATGGCGGCGCTGAGCGGTGGCGGTGGTGGCGGCGCGGAGCCGGGCCAGGCTCTGTTCAACGGGGACATGG
AGCCCGAGGCCGGCGCCGGCGCCGGCGCCGCGGCCTCTTCGGCTGCGGACCCTGCCATTCCGGAGGAGGT
GTGGAATATCAAACAAATGATTAAGTTGACACAGGAACATATAGAGGCCCTATTGGACAAATTTGGTGGG
GAGCATAATCCACCATCAATATATCTGGAGGCCTATGAAGAATACACCAGCAAGCTAGATGCACTCCAAC
AAAGAGAACAACAGTTATTGGAATCTCTGGGGAACGGAACTGATTTTTCTGTTTCTAGCTCTGCATCAAT
GGATACCGTTACATCTTCTTCCTCTTCTAGCCTTTCAGTGCTACCTTCATCTCTTTCAGTTTTTCAAAAT
CCCACAGATGTGGCACGGAGCAACCCCAAGTCACCACAAAAACCTATCGTTAGAGTCTTCCTGCCCAACA
AACAGAGGACAGTGGTACCTGCAAGGTGTGGAGTTACAGTCCGAGACAGTCTAAAGAAAGCACTGATGAT
GAGAGGTCTAATCCCAGAGTGCTGTGCTGTTTACAGAATTCAGGATGGAGAGAAGAAACCAATTGGTTGG
GACACTGATATTTCCTGGCTTACTGGAGAAGAATTGCATGTGGAAGTGTTGGAGAATGTTCCACTTACAA
CACACAACTTTGTACGAAAAACGTTTTTCACCTTAGCATTTTGTGACTTTTGTCGAAAGCTGCTTTTCCA
GGGTTTCCGCTGTCAAACATGTGGTTATAAATTTCACCAGCGTTGTAGTACAGAAGTTCCACTGATGTGT
GTTAATTATGACCAACTTGATTTGCTGTTTGTCTCCAAGTTCTTTGAACACCACCCAATACCACAGGAAG
AGGCGTCCTTAGCAGAGACTGCCCTAACATCTGGATCATCCCCTTCCGCACCCGCCTCGGACTCTATTGG
GCCCCAAATTCTCACCAGTCCGTCTCCTTCAAAATCCATTCCAATTCCACAGCCCTTCCGACCAGCAGAT
GAAGATCATCGAAATCAATTTGGGCAACGAGACCGATCCTCATCAGCTCCCAATGTGCATATAAACACAA
TAGAACCTGTCAATATTGATGACTTGATTAGAGACCAAGGATTTCGTGGTGATGGAGGATCAACCACAGG
TTTGTCTGCTACCCCCCCTGCCTCATTACCTGGCTCACTAACTAACGTGAAAGCCTTACAGAAATCTCCA
GGACCTCAGCGAGAAAGGAAGTCATCTTCATCCTCAGAAGACAGGAATCGAATGAAAACACTTGGTAGAC
GGGACTCGAGTGATGATTGGGAGATTCCTGATGGGCAGATTACAGTGGGACAAAGAATTGGATCTGGATC
ATTTGGAACAGTCTACAAGGGAAAGTGGCATGGTGATGTGGCAGTGAAAATGTCGAATGTGACAGCACCT
ACACCTCAGCAGTTACAAGCCTTCAAAAATGAAGTAGGAGTACTCAGGAAAACACGACATGTGAATATCC
TACTCTTCATGGGCTATTCCACAAAGCCACAACTGGCTATTGTTACCCAGTGGTGTGAGGGCTCCAGCTT
GTATCACCATCTCCATATCATTGAGACCAAATTTGAGATGATCAAACTTATAGATATTGCACGACAGACT
GCACAGGGCATGGATTACTTACACGCCAAGTCAATCATCCACAGAGACCTCAAGAGTAATAATATATTTC
TTCATGAAGACCTCACAGTAAAAATAGGTGATTTTGGTCTAGCTACAGTGAAATCTCGATGGAGTGGGTC
CCATCAGTTTGAACAGTTGTCTGGATCCATTTTGTGGATGGCACCAGAAGTCATCAGAATGCAAGATAAA
AATCCATACAGCTTTCAGTCAGATGTATATGCATTTGGAATTGTTCTGTATGAATTGATGACTGGACAGT
TACCTTATTCAAACATCAACAACAGGGACCAGATAATTTTTATGGTGGGACGAGGATACCTGTCTCCAGA
TCTCAGTAAGGTACGGAGTAACTGTCCAAAAGCCATGAAGAGATTAATGGCAGAGTGCCTCAAAAAGAAA
AGAGATGAGAGACCACTCTTTCCCCAAATTCTCGCCTCTATTGAGCTGCTGGCCCGCTCATTGCCAAAAA
TTCACCGCAGTGCATCAGAACCCTCCTTGAATCGGGCTGGTTTCCAAACAGAGGATTTTAGTCTATATGC
TTGTGCTTCTCCAAAAACACCCATCCAGGCAGGGGGATATGGTGCGTTTCCTGTCCACTGA
